>Addgene plasmid #91185 | pJG367 | addgene full sequence | sequence record 182419 | Addgene NGS Result
GTAGGCGGTGCTACAGAGTTCTTGAAGTGGTGGCCTAACTACGGCTACACTAGAAGGACAGTATTTGGTA
TCTGCGCTCTGCTGAAGCCAGTTACCTTCGGAAAAAGAGTTGGTAGCTCTTGATCCGGCAAACAAACCAC
CGCTGGTAGCGGTGGTTTTTTTGTTTGCAAGCAGCAGATTACGCGCAGAAAAAAAGGATCTCAAGAAGAT
CCTTTGATCTTTTCTACGGGGTCTGACGCTCAGTGCTGATGAATCCCCTAATGATTTTTATCAAAATCAT
TAAGTTAAGGTAGATACACATCTTGTCATATGATCAAATGGTTTCGCCAAAAATCAATAATCAGACAACA
AAATGTGCGAACTCGATATTTTACACGACTCTCTTTACCAATTCTGCCCCGAATTACACTTAAAACGACT
CAACAGCTTAACGTTGGCTTGCCACGCCTTACTTGACTGTAAAACTCTCACTCTTACCGAACTTGGCCGT
AACCTGCCAACCAAAGCGAGAACAAAACATAACATCAAACGAATCGACCGATTGTTAGGTAATCGTCACC
TCCACAAAGAGCGACTCGCTGTATACCGTTGGCATGCTAGCTTTATCTGTTCGGGCAATACGATGCCCAT
TGTACTTGTTGACTGGTCTGATATCCGTGAGCAAAAACGGCTTATGGTATTGCGAGCTTCAGTCGCACTA
CACGGTCGTTCTGTTACTCTTTATGAGAAAGCGTTCCCGCTTTCAGAGCAATGTTCAAAGAAAGCTCATG
ACCAATTTCTAGCCGACCTTGCGAGCATTCTACCGAGTAACACCACACCGCTCATTGTCAGTGATGCTGG
CTTTAAAGTGCCATGGTATAAATCCGTTGAGAAGCTGGGTTGGTACTGGTTAAGTCGAGTAAGAGGAAAA
GTACAATATGCAGACCTAGGAGCGGAAAACTGGAAACCTATCAGCAACTTACATGATATGTCATCTAGTC
ACTCAAAGACTTTAGGCTATAAGAGGCTGACTAAAAGCAATCCAATCTCATGCCAAATTCTATTGTATAA
ATCTCGCTCTAAAGGCCGAAAAAATCAGCGCTCGACACGGACTCATTGTCACCACCCGTCACCTAAAATC
TACTCAGCGTCGGCAAAGGAGCCATGGATTCTAGCAACTAACTTACCTGTTGAAATTCGAACACCCAAAC
AACTTGTTAATATCTATTCGAAGCGAATGCAGATTGAAGAAACCTTCCGAGACTTGAAAAGTCCTGCCTA
CGGACTAGGCCTACGCCATAGCCGAACGAGCAGCTCAGAGCGTTTTGATATCATGCTGCTAATCGCCCTG
ATGCTTCAACTAACATGTTGGCTTGCGGGCGTTCATGCTCAGAAACAAGGTTGGGACAAGCACTTCCAGG
CTAACACAGTCAGAAATCGAAACGTACTCTCAACAGTTCGCTTAGGCATGGAAGTTTTGCGGCATTCTGG
CTACACAATAACAAGGGAAGACTTACTCGTGGCTGCAACCCTACTAGCTCAAAATTTATTCACACATGGT
TACGCTTTGGGGAAATTATGAGGGGATCTCTCAGCGCTCAGTGGAACGAAAACTCACGTTAAGGGATTTT
GGTCATGCATTCTAGGTACTAAAACAATTCATCCAGTAAAATATAATATTTTATTTTCTCCCAATCAGGC
TTGATCCCCAGTAAGTCAAAAAATAGCTCGACATACTGTTCTTCCCCGATATCCTCCCTGATCGACCGGA
CGCAGAAGGCAATGTCATACCACTTGTCCGCCCTGCCGCTTCTCCCAAGATCAATAAAGCCACTTACTTT
GCCATCTTTCACAAAGATGTTGCTGTCTCCCAGGTCGCCGTGGGAAAAGACAAGTTCCTCTTCGGGCTTT
TCCGTCTTTAAAAAATCATACAGCTCGCGCGGATCTTTAAATGGAGTGTCTTCTTCCCAGTTTTCGCAAT
CCACATCGGCCAGATCGTTATTCAGTAAGTAATCCAATTCGGCTAAGCGGCTGTCTAAGCTATTCGTATA
GGGACAATCCGATATGTCGATGGAGTGAAAGAGCCTGATGCACTCCGCATACAGCTCGATAATCTTTTCA
GGGCTTTGTTCATCTTCATACTCTTCCGAGCAAAGGACGCCATCGGCCTCACTCATGAGCAGATTGCTCC
AGCCATCATGCCGTTCAAAGTGCAGGACCTTTGGAACAGGCAGCTTTCCTTCCAGCCATAGCATCATGTC
CTTTTCCCGTTCCACATCATAGGTGGTCCCTTTATACCGGCTGTCCGTCATTTTTAAATATAGGTTTTCA
TTTTCTCCCACCAGCTTATATACCTTAGCAGGAGACATTCCTTCCGTATCTTTTACGCAGCGGTATTTTT
CGATCAGTTTTTTCAATTCCGGTGATATTCTCATTTTAGCCATTTATTATTTCCTTCCTCTTTTCTACAG
TATTTAAAGATACCCCAAGAAGCTAATTATAACAAGACGAACTCCAATTCACTGTTCCTTGCATTCTAAA
ACCTTAAATACCAGAAAACAGCTTTTTCAAAGTTGTTTTCAAAGTTGGCGTATAACATAGTATCGACGGA
GCCGATTTTGAAACCGCGGTGATCACAGGCAGCAACGCTCTGTCATCGTTACAATCAACATGCTACCCTC
CGCGAGATCATCCGTGTTTCAAACCCGGCAGCTTAGTTGCCGTTCTTCCGAATAGCATCGGTAACATGAG
CAAAGTCTGCCGCCTTACAACGGCTCTCCCGCTGACGCCGTCCCGGACTGATGGGCTGCCTGTATCGAGT
GGTGATTTTGTGCCGAGCTGCCGGTCGGGGAGCTGTTGGCTGGCTGGTGGCAGGATATATTGTGGTGTAA
ACAAATTGACGCTTAGACAACTTAATAACACATTGCGGACGTTTTTAATGTAGAGCTCAAAGTTTAACGC
GTTAGCAGAAGGCATGTTGTTGTGACTCCGAGGGGTTGCCTCAAACTCTATCTTATAACCGGCGTGGAGG
CATGGAGGCAGGGGTATTTTGGTCATTTTAATAGATAGTGGAAAATGACGTGGAATTTACTTAAAGACGA
AGTCTTTGCGACAAGGGGGGGCCCACGCCGAATTTAATATTACCGGCGTGGCCCCCCCTTATCGCGAGTG
CTTTAGCACGAGCGGTCCAGATTTAAAGTAGAAAATTTCCCGCCCACTAGGGTTAAAGGTGTTCACACTA
TAAAAGCATATACGATGTGATGGTATTTGATGGAGCGTATATTGTATCAGGTATTTCCGTTGGATACGAA
TTATTCGTACGACCCTCGGTACCGATCGGCGCGCCAGATTTGCCTTTTCAATTTCAGAAAGAATGCTAAC
CCACAGATGGTTAGAGAGGCTTACGCAGCAGGTATCATCAAGACGATCTACCCGAGCAATAATCTCCAGG
AAATCAAATACCTTCCCAAGAAGGTTAAAGATGCAGTCAAAAGATTCAGGACTAACTGCATCAAGAACAC
AGAGAAAGATATATTTCTCAAGATCAGAAGTACTATTCCAGTATGGACGATTCAAGGCTTGCTTCACAAA
CCAAGGCAAGTAATAGAGATTGGAGTCTCTAAAAAGGTAGTTCCCACTGAATCAAAGGCCATGGAGTCAA
AGATTCAAATAGAGGACCTAACAGAACTCGCCGTAAAGACTGGCGAACAGTTCATACAGAGTCTCTTACG
ACTCAATGACAAGAAGAAAATCTTCGTCAACATGGTGGAGCACGACACACTTGTCTACTCCAAAAATATC
AAAGATACAGTCTCAGAAGACCAAAGGGCAATTGAGACTTTTCAACAAAGGGTAATATCCGGAAACCTCC
TCGGATTCCATTGCCCAGCTATCTGTCACTTTATTGTGAAGATAGTGGAAAAGGAAGGTGGCTCCTACAA
ATGCCATCATTGCGATAAAGGAAAGGCCATCGTTGAAGATGCCTCTGCCGACAGTGGTCCCAAAGATGGA
CCCCCACCCACGAGGAGCATCGTGGAAAAAGAAGACGTTCCAACCACGTCTTCAAAGCAAGTGGATTGAT
GTGATATCTCCACTGACGTAAGGGATGACGCACAATCCCACTATCCTTCGCAAGACCCTTCCTCTATATA
AGGAAGTTCATTTCATTTGGAGAGAACACGGGGGACTCCTGCAGGTAGATCGCTCGTCGACATGGATAAG
AAGTACTCTATCGGACTCGATATCGGAACTAACTCTGTGGGATGGGCTGTGATCACCGATGAGTACAAGG
TGCCATCTAAGAAGTTCAAGGTTCTCGGAAACACCGATAGGCACTCTATCAAGAAAAACCTTATCGGTGC
TCTCCTCTTCGATTCTGGTGAAACTGCTGAGGCTACCAGACTCAAGAGAACCGCTAGAAGAAGGTACACC
AGAAGAAAGAACAGGATCTGCTACCTCCAAGAGATCTTCTCTAACGAGATGGCTAAAGTGGATGATTCAT
TCTTCCACAGGCTCGAAGAGTCATTCCTCGTGGAAGAAGATAAGAAGCACGAGAGGCACCCTATCTTCGG
AAACATCGTTGATGAGGTGGCATACCACGAGAAGTACCCTACTATCTACCACCTCAGAAAGAAGCTCGTT
GATTCTACTGATAAGGCTGATCTCAGGCTCATCTACCTCGCTCTCGCTCACATGATCAAGTTCAGAGGAC
ACTTCCTCATCGAGGGTGATCTCAACCCTGATAACTCTGATGTGGATAAGTTGTTCATCCAGCTCGTGCA
GACCTACAACCAGCTTTTCGAAGAGAACCCTATCAACGCTTCAGGTGTGGATGCTAAGGCTATCCTCTCT
GCTAGGCTCTCTAAGTCAAGAAGGCTTGAGAACCTCATTGCTCAGCTCCCTGGTGAGAAGAAGAACGGAC
TTTTCGGAAACTTGATCGCTCTCTCTCTCGGACTCACCCCTAACTTCAAGTCTAACTTCGATCTCGCTGA
GGATGCAAAGCTCCAGCTCTCAAAGGATACCTACGATGATGATCTCGATAACCTCCTCGCTCAGATCGGA
GATCAGTACGCTGATTTGTTCCTCGCTGCTAAGAACCTCTCTGATGCTATCCTCCTCAGTGATATCCTCA
GAGTGAACACCGAGATCACCAAGGCTCCACTCTCAGCTTCTATGATCAAGAGATACGATGAGCACCACCA
GGATCTCACACTTCTCAAGGCTCTTGTTAGACAGCAGCTCCCAGAGAAGTACAAAGAGATTTTCTTCGAT
CAGTCTAAGAACGGATACGCTGGTTACATCGATGGTGGTGCATCTCAAGAAGAGTTCTACAAGTTCATCA
AGCCTATCCTCGAGAAGATGGATGGAACCGAGGAACTCCTCGTGAAGCTCAATAGAGAGGATCTTCTCAG
AAAGCAGAGGACCTTCGATAACGGATCTATCCCTCATCAGATCCACCTCGGAGAGTTGCACGCTATCCTT
AGAAGGCAAGAGGATTTCTACCCATTCCTCAAGGATAACAGGGAAAAGATTGAGAAGATTCTCACCTTCA
GAATCCCTTACTACGTGGGACCTCTCGCTAGAGGAAACTCAAGATTCGCTTGGATGACCAGAAAGTCTGA
GGAAACCATCACCCCTTGGAACTTCGAAGAGGTGGTGGATAAGGGTGCTAGTGCTCAGTCTTTCATCGAG
AGGATGACCAACTTCGATAAGAACCTTCCAAACGAGAAGGTGCTCCCTAAGCACTCTTTGCTCTACGAGT
ACTTCACCGTGTACAACGAGTTGACCAAGGTTAAGTACGTGACCGAGGGAATGAGGAAGCCTGCTTTTTT
GTCAGGTGAGCAAAAGAAGGCTATCGTTGATCTCTTGTTCAAGACCAACAGAAAGGTGACCGTGAAGCAG
CTCAAAGAGGATTACTTCAAGAAAATCGAGTGCTTCGATTCAGTTGAGATTTCTGGTGTTGAGGATAGGT
TCAACGCATCTCTCGGAACCTACCACGATCTCCTCAAGATCATTAAGGATAAGGATTTCTTGGATAACGA
GGAAAACGAGGATATCTTGGAGGATATCGTTCTTACCCTCACCCTCTTTGAAGATAGAGAGATGATTGAA
GAAAGGCTCAAGACCTACGCTCATCTCTTCGATGATAAGGTGATGAAGCAGTTGAAGAGAAGAAGATACA
CTGGTTGGGGAAGGCTCTCAAGAAAGCTCATTAACGGAATCAGGGATAAGCAGTCTGGAAAGACAATCCT
TGATTTCCTCAAGTCTGATGGATTCGCTAACAGAAACTTCATGCAGCTCATCCACGATGATTCTCTCACC
TTTAAAGAGGATATCCAGAAGGCTCAGGTTTCAGGACAGGGTGATAGTCTCCATGAGCATATCGCTAACC
TCGCTGGATCTCCTGCAATCAAGAAGGGAATCCTCCAGACTGTGAAGGTTGTGGATGAGTTGGTGAAGGT
GATGGGAAGGCATAAGCCTGAGAACATCGTGATCGAAATGGCTAGAGAGAACCAGACCACTCAGAAGGGA
CAGAAGAACTCTAGGGAAAGGATGAAGAGGATCGAGGAAGGTATCAAAGAGCTTGGATCTCAGATCCTCA
AAGAGCACCCTGTTGAGAACACTCAGCTCCAGAATGAGAAGCTCTACCTCTACTACCTCCAGAACGGAAG
GGATATGTATGTGGATCAAGAGTTGGATATCAACAGGCTCTCTGATTACGATGTTGATGCTATCGTGCCA
CAGTCATTCTTGAAGGATGATTCTATCGATAACAAGGTGCTCACCAGGTCTGATAAGAACAGGGGTAAGA
GTGATAACGTGCCAAGTGAAGAGGTTGTGAAGAAAATGAAGAACTATTGGAGGCAGCTCCTCAACGCTAA
GCTCATCACTCAGAGAAAGTTCGATAACTTGACTAAGGCTGAGAGGGGAGGACTCTCTGAATTGGATAAG
GCAGGATTCATCAAGAGGCAGCTTGTGGAAACCAGGCAGATCACTAAGCACGTTGCACAGATCCTCGATT
CTAGGATGAACACCAAGTACGATGAGAACGATAAGTTGATCAGGGAAGTGAAGGTTATCACCCTCAAGTC
AAAGCTCGTGTCTGATTTCAGAAAGGATTTCCAATTCTACAAGGTGAGGGAAATCAACAACTACCACCAC
GCTCACGATGCTTACCTTAACGCTGTTGTTGGAACCGCTCTCATCAAGAAGTATCCTAAGCTCGAGTCAG
AGTTCGTGTACGGTGATTACAAGGTGTACGATGTGAGGAAGATGATCGCTAAGTCTGAGCAAGAGATCGG
AAAGGCTACCGCTAAGTATTTCTTCTACTCTAACATCATGAATTTCTTCAAGACCGAGATTACCCTCGCT
AACGGTGAGATCAGAAAGAGGCCACTCATCGAGACAAACGGTGAAACAGGTGAGATCGTGTGGGATAAGG
GAAGGGATTTCGCTACCGTTAGAAAGGTGCTCTCTATGCCACAGGTGAACATCGTTAAGAAAACCGAGGT
GCAGACCGGTGGATTCTCTAAAGAGTCTATCCTCCCTAAGAGGAACTCTGATAAGCTCATTGCTAGGAAG
AAGGATTGGGACCCTAAGAAATACGGTGGTTTCGATTCTCCTACCGTGGCTTACTCTGTTCTCGTTGTGG
CTAAGGTTGAGAAGGGAAAGAGTAAGAAGCTCAAGTCTGTTAAGGAACTTCTCGGAATCACTATCATGGA
AAGGTCATCTTTCGAGAAGAACCCAATCGATTTCCTCGAGGCTAAGGGATACAAAGAGGTTAAGAAGGAT
CTCATCATCAAGCTCCCAAAGTACTCACTCTTCGAACTCGAGAACGGTAGAAAGAGGATGCTCGCTTCTG
CTGGTGAGCTTCAAAAGGGAAACGAGCTTGCTCTCCCATCTAAGTACGTTAACTTTCTTTACCTCGCTTC
TCACTACGAGAAGTTGAAGGGATCTCCAGAAGATAACGAGCAGAAGCAACTTTTCGTTGAGCAGCACAAG
CACTACTTGGATGAGATCATCGAGCAGATCTCTGAGTTCTCTAAAAGGGTGATCCTCGCTGATGCAAACC
TCGATAAGGTGTTGTCTGCTTACAACAAGCACAGAGATAAGCCTATCAGGGAACAGGCAGAGAACATCAT
CCATCTCTTCACCCTTACCAACCTCGGTGCTCCTGCTGCTTTCAAGTACTTCGATACAACCATCGATAGG
AAGAGATACACCTCTACCAAAGAAGTGCTCGATGCTACCCTCATCCATCAGTCTATCACTGGACTCTACG
AGACTAGGATCGATCTCTCACAGCTCGGTGGTGATTCAAGGGCTGATCCTAAGAAGAAGAGGAAGGTTTG
ACTCGAGATATGAAGATGAAGATGAAATATTTGGTGTGTCAAATAAAAAGCTTGTGTGCTTAAGTTTGTG
TTTTTTTCTTGGCTTGTTGTGTTATGAATTTGTGGCTTTTTCTAATATTAAATGAATGTAAGATCACATT
ATAATGAATAAACAAATGTTTCTATAATCCATTGTGAATGTTTTGTTGGATCTCTTCTGCAGCATATAAC
TACTGTATGTGCTATGGTATGGACTATGGAATATGATTAAAGATAAGGAGCTCCGGTGACGGACCCATGG
CTTCGTTGAACAACGGAAACTCGACTTGCCTTCCGCACAATACATCATTTCTTCTTAGCTTTTTTTCTTC
TTCTTCGTTCATACAGTTTTTTTTTGTTTATCAGCTTACATTTTCTTGAACCGTAGCTTTCGTTTTCTTC
TTTTTAACTTTCCATTCGGAGTTTTTGTATCTTGTTTCATAGTTTGTCCCAGGATTAGAATGATTAGGCA
TCGAACCTTCAAGAATTTGATTGAATAAAACATCTTCATTCTTAAGATATGAAGATAATCTTCAAAAGGC
CCCTGGGAATCTGAAAGAAGAGAAGCAGGCCCATTTATATGGGAAAGAACAATAGTATTTCTTATATAGG
CCCATTTAAGTTGAAAACAATCTTCAAAAGTCCCACATCGCTTAGATAAGAAAACGAAGCTGAGTTTATA
TACAGCTAGAGTCGAAGTAGTGATTGCGTCCCGGGTCGCTACCTTGTTTTAGAGCTAGAAATAGCAAGTT
AAAATAAGGCTAGTCCGTTATCAACTTGAAAAAGTGGCACCGAGTCGGTGCTTTTTTTCCCGGCGCCATG
GATGTTGTTGTTACCAGAAAGTAAATAAATGTTCAATCTCTGATGTTCTCAAGTAAGTGAGTTTTATTGG
GAATAATATTAACTTATGTTCTTCTTGCATTTGATTTCTTTGCCGCTCTCTTCTTCTATCTTAAATCTGT
GTATACTATTTCACTATTGGGCTTTTTATTAGTCTATAATGGGACTCAAAATAAGGCTTTGGCCCACATC
AAAAAGATAAGTCACAAATCAAAACTAAATTCAGAGTCTTTTCTCCCACATCGGTCACTGTACTCATTTT
GTGTTTGTTTATATATTACACGAACCGATCTTTGGTACGACGCCCACGCATTAAAGCGGTTTTAGAGCTA
GAAATAGCAAGTTAAAATAAGGCTAGTCCGTTATCAACTTGAAAAAGTGGCACCGAGTCGGTGCTTTTTT
TCGCGCGTAGTCCTCGGTACAGTCTTACTTCCATGATTTCTTTAACTATGCCGGAATCCATCGCAGCGTA
ATGCTCTACACCACGCCGAACACCTGGGTGGACGATATCACCGTGGTGACGCATGTCGCGCAAGACTGTA
ACCACGCGTCTGTTGACTGGCAGGTGGTGGCCAATGGTGATGTCAGCGTTGAACTGCGTGATGCGGATCA
ACAGGTGGTTGCAACTGGACAAGGCACTAGCGGGACTTTGCAAGTGGTGAATCCGCACCTCTGGCAACCG
GGTGAAGGTTATCTCTATGAACTGTGCGTCACAGCCAAAAGCCAGACAGAGTGTGATATCTACCCGCTTC
GCGTCGGCATCCGGTCAGTGGCAGTGAAGGGCGAACAGTTCCTGATTAACCACAAACCGTTCTACTTTAC
TGGCTTTGGTCGTCATGAAGATGCGGACTTGCGTGGCAAAGGATTCGATAACGTGCTGATGGTGCACGAC
CACGCATTAATGGACTGGATTGGGGCCAACTCCTACCGTACCTCGCATTACCCTTACGCTGAAGAGATGC
TCGACTGGGCAGATGAACATGGCATCGTGGTGATTGATGAAACTGCTGCTGTCGGCTTTAACCTCTCTTT
AGGCATTGGTTTCGAAGCGGGCAACAAGCCGAAAGAACTGTACAGCGAAGAGGCAGTCAACGGGGAAACT
CAGCAAGCGCACTTACAGGCGATTAAAGAGCTGATAGCGCGTGACAAAAACCACCCAAGCGTGGTGATGT
GGAGTATTGCCAACGAACCGGATACCCGTCCGCAAGGTGCACGGGAATATTTCGCGCCACTGGCGGAAGC
AACGCGTAAACTCGACCCGACGCGTCCGATCACCTGCGTCAATGTAATGTTCTGCGACGCTCACACCGAT
ACCATCAGCGATCTCTTTGATGTGCTGTGCCTGAACCGTTATTACGGATGGTATGTCCAAAGCGGCGATT
TGGAAACGGCAGAGAAGGTACTGGAAAAAGAACTTCTGGCCTGGCAGGAGAAACTGCATCAGCCGATTAT
CATCACCGAATACGGCGTGGATACGTTAGCCGGGCTGCACTCAATGTACACCGACATGTGGAGTGAAGAG
TATCAGTGTGCATGGCTGGATATGTATCACCGCGTCTTTGATCGCGTCAGCGCCGTCGTCGGTGAACAGG
TATGGAATTTCGCCGATTTTGCGACCTCGCAAGGCATATTGCGCGTTGGCGGTAACAAGAAAGGGATCTT
CACTCGCGACCGCAAACCGAAGTCGGCGGCTTTTCTGCTGCAAAAACGCTGGACTGGCATGAACTTCGGT
GAAAAACCGCAGCAGGGAGGCAAACAACGCAGGGAGGCAAACAATGATATCACAACTCTCCTGACGCGTC
ATCGTCGGCTACAGCCTCGGGAATTGCTACCTAGCTCGAGCAAGATCCAAGGAGATATAACAATGGCTTC
CTCCTGGATTGAACAAGATGGATTGCACGCAGGTTCTCCGGCCGCTTGGGTGGAGAGGCTATTCGGCTAT
GACTGGGCACAACAGACAATCGGCTGCTCTGATGCCGCCGTGTTCCGGCTGTCAGCGCAGGGTAGACCGG
TTCTTTTTGTCAAGACCGACCTGTCCGGTGCCCTGAATGAACTGCAAGACGAGGCAGCGCGGCTATCGTG
GCTGGCCACGACGGGCGTACCTTGCGCTGCTGTGCTCGACGTTGTCACTGAAGCGGGAAGGGACTGGCTG
CTATTGGGCGAAGTGCCGGGGCAGGATCTCCTGTCATCTCACCTTGCTCCTGCCGAGAAAGTATCCATCA
TGGCTGATGCAATGCGGCGGCTGCATACGCTTGATCCGGCTACCTGCCCATTCGACCACCAAGCGAAACA
TCGCATCGAGCGAGCACGTACTCGGATGGAAGCCGGTCTTGTCGATCAGGATGATCTGGACGAAGAGCAT
CAGGGGCTCGCGCCAGCCGAACTGTTCGCCAGGCTCAAGGCGAGAATGCCCGACGGCGAGGATCTCGTCG
TGACCCATGGCGATGCCTGCTTGCCGAATATCATGGTGGAAAATGGCCGCTTTTCTGGATTCATCGACTG
TGGCCGGCTGGGTGTGGCGGACCGCTATCAGGACATAGCGTTGGCTACCCGTGATATTGCTGAAGAGCTT
GGCGGCGAATGGGCTGACCGCTTCCTCGTGCTTTACGGTATCGCCGCTCCCGATTCGCAGCGCATCGCCT
TCTATCGCCTTCTTGACGAGTTCTTCTGATAACCGCGGAGAGCTCGAATTTCCCCGATCGTTCAAACATT
TGGCAATAAAGTTTCTTAAGATTGAATCCTGTTGCCGGTCTTGCGATGATTATCATATAATTTCTGTTGA
ATTACGTTAAGCATGTAATAATTAACATGTAATGCATGACGTTATTTATGAGATGGGTTTTTATGATTAG
AGTCCCGCAATTATACATTTAATACGCGATAGAAAACAAAATATAGCGCGCAAACTAGGATAAATTATCG
CGCGCGGTGTCATCTATGTTACTAGATCGGAGTGTACTTCAAGTCACACCGGCGAGTGTTTGATCGCCGG
CGGTACCGAGTGTACTTCAAGTCAGTGGGAAATCAATAAAATGATTATTTTATGAATATATTTCATTGTG
CAAGTAGATAGAAATTACATATGTTACATAACACACGAAATAAACAAAAAAAGACAATCCAAAAACAAAC
ACCCCAAAAAAAATAATCACTTTAGATAAACTCGTATGAGGAGAGGCACGTTCAGTGACTCGACGATTCC
CGAGCAAAAAAAGTCTCCCCGTCACACATGTAGTGGGTGACGCAATTATCTTTAAAGTAATCCTTCTGTT
GACTTGTCATTGATAACATCCAGTCTTCGTCAGGATTGCAAAGAATTATAGAAGGGATCCCACCTTTTAT
TTTCTTCTTTTTTCCATATTTAGGGTTGACAGTGAAATCAGACTGGCAACCTATTAATTGCTTCCACAAT
GGGACGAACTTGAAGGGGATGTCGTCGATGATATTATAGGTGGCGTGTTCATCGTAGTTGGTGAAATCGA
TGGTACCGTTCCAATAGTTGTGTCGTCCGAGACTTCTAGCCCAGGTGGTCTTTCCGGTACGAGTTGGTCC
GCAGATGTAGAGGCTGGGGTGTCGGATTCCATTCCTTCCATTGTCCTTGTTAAATCGGCCATCCATTCAA
GGTCAGATTGAGCTTGTTGGTATGAGACAGGATGTATGTAAGTATAAGCGTCTATGCTTACATGGTATAG
ATGGGTTTCCCTCCAGGAGTGTAGATCTTCGTGGCAGCGAAGATCTGATTCTGTGAAGGGCGACACATAC
GGTTCAGGTTGTGGAGGGAATAATTTGTTGGCTGAATATTCCAGCCATTGAAGCTTTGTTGCCCATTCAT
GAGGGAATTCTTCCTTGATCATGTCAAGATATTCCTCCTTAGACGTTGCAGTCTGGATAATAGTTCTCCA
TCGTGCGTCAGATTTGCGAGGAGAAACCTTATGATCTCGGAAATCTCCTCTGGTTTTAATATCTCCGTCC
TTTGATATGTAATCAAGGACTTGTTTAGAGTTTCTAGCTGGCTGGATATTAGGGTGATTTCCTTCAAAAT
CGAAAAAAGAAGGATCCCTAATACAAGGTTTTTTATCAAGCTGGAGAAGAGCATGATAGTGGGTAGTGCC
ATCTTGATGAAGCTCAGAAGCAACACCAAGGAAGAAAATAAGAAAAGGTGTGAGTTTCTCCCAGAGAAAC
TGGAATAAATCATCTCTTTGAGATGAGCACTTGGGATAGGTAAGGAAAACATATTTAGATTGGAGTCTGA
AGTTCTTACTAGCAGAAGGCATGTTGTTGTGACTCCGAGGGGTTGCCTCAAACTCTATCTTATAACCGGC
GTGGAGGCATGGAGGCAGGGGTATTTTGGTCATTTTAATAGATAGTGGAAAATGACGTGGAATTTACTTA
AAGACGAAGTCTTTGCGACAAGGGGGGGCCCACGCCGAATTTAATATTACCGGCGTGGCCCCCCCTTATC
GCGAGTGCTTTAGCACGAGCGGTCCAGATTTAAAGTAGAAAATTTCCCGCCCACTAGGGTTAAAGGTGTT
CACACTATAAAAGCATATACGATGTGATGGTATTTGATGGAGCGTATATTGTATCAGGTATTTCCGTTGG
ATACGAATTATTCGTACGACCCTCATAGTTTAAACTATCAGTGTTTGACAGGATATATTGGCGGGTAAAC
CTAAGAGAAAAGAGCGTTTATTAGAATAATCGGATATTTAAAAGGGCGTGAAAAGGTTTATCCGTTCGTC
CATTTGTATGTGCATGCCAACCACAGGGTTCCCCTCGGGATCAAAGTACTTTGATCCAACCCCTCCGCTG
CTATAGTGCAGTCGGCTTCTGACGTTCAGTGCAGCCGTCTTCTGAAAACGACATGTCGCACAAGTCCTAA
GTTACGCGACAGGCTGCCGCCCTGCCCTTTTCCTGGCGTTTTCTTGTCGCGTGTTTTAGTCGCATAAAGT
AGAATACTTGCGACTAGAACCGGAGACATTACGCCATGAACAAGAGCGCCGCCGCTGGCCTGCTGGGCTA
TGCCCGCGTCAGCACCGACGACCAGGACTTGACCAACCAACGGGCCGAACTGCACGCGGCCGGCTGCACC
AAGCTGTTTTCCGAGAAGATCACCGGCACCAGGCGCGACCGCCCGGAGCTGGCCAGGATGCTTGACCACC
TACGCCCTGGCGACGTTGTGACAGTGACCAGGCTAGACCGCCTGGCCCGCAGCACCCGCGACCTACTGGA
CATTGCCGAGCGCATCCAGGAGGCCGGCGCGGGCCTGCGTAGCCTGGCAGAGCCGTGGGCCGACACCACC
ACGCCGGCCGGCCGCATGGTGTTGACCGTGTTCGCCGGCATTGCCGAGTTCGAGCGTTCCCTAATCATCG
ACCGCACCCGGAGCGGGCGCGAGGCCGCCAAGGCCCGAGGCGTGAAGTTTGGCCCCCGCCCTACCCTCAC
CCCGGCACAGATCGCGCACGCCCGCGAGCTGATCGACCAGGAAGGCCGCACCGTGAAAGAGGCGGCTGCA
CTGCTTGGCGTGCATCGCTCGACCCTGTACCGCGCACTTGAGCGCAGCGAGGAAGTGACGCCCACCGAGG
CCAGGCGGCGCGGTGCCTTCCGTGAGGACGCATTGACCGAGGCCGACGCCCTGGCGGCCGCCGAGAATGA
ACGCCAAGAGGAACAAGCATGAAACCGCACCAGGACGGCCAGGACGAACCGTTTTTCATTACCGAAGAGA
TCGAGGCGGAGATGATCGCGGCCGGGTACGTGTTCGAGCCGCCCGCGCACGGCTCAACCGTGCGGCTGCA
TGAAATCCTGGCCGGTTTGTCTGATGCCAAGCTGGCGGCCTGGCCGGCCAGCTTGGCCGCTGAAGAAACC
GAGCGCCGCCGTCTAAAAAGGTGATGTGTATTTGAGTAAAACAGCTTGCGTCATGCGGTCGCTGCGTATA
TGATGCGATGAGTAAATAAACAAATACGCAAGGGGAACGCATGAAGGTTATCGCTGTACTTAACCAGAAA
GGCGGGTCAGGCAAGACGACCATCGCAACCCATCTAGCCCGCGCCCTGCAACTCGCCGGGGCCGATGTTC
TGTTAGTCGATTCCGATCCCCAGGGCAGTGCCCGCGATTGGGCGGCCGTGCGGGAAGATCAACCGCTAAC
CGTTGTCGGCATCGACCGCCCGACGATTGACCGCGACGTGAAGGCCATCGGCCGGCGCGACTTCGTAGTG
ATCGACGGAGCGCCCCAGGCGGCGGACTTGGCTGTGTCCGCGATCAAGGCAGCCGACTTCGTGCTGATTC
CGGTGCAGCCAAGCCCTTACGACATATGGGCCACCGCCGACCTGGTGGAGCTGGTTAAGCAGCGCATTGA
GGTCACGGATGGAAGGCTACAAGCGGCCTTTGTCGTGTCGCGGGCGATCAAAGGCACGCGCATCGGCGGT
GAGGTTGCCGAGGCGCTGGCCGGGTACGAGCTGCCCATTCTTGAGTCCCGTATCACGCAGCGCGTGAGCT
ACCCAGGCACTGCCGCCGCCGGCACAACCGTTCTTGAATCAGAACCCGAGGGCGACGCTGCCCGCGAGGT
CCAGGCGCTGGCCGCTGAAATTAAATCAAAACTCATTTGAGTTAATGAGGTAAAGAGAAAATGAGCAAAA
GCACAAACACGCTAAGTGCCGGCCGTCCGAGCGCACGCAGCAGCAAGGCTGCAACGTTGGCCAGCCTGGC
AGACACGCCAGCCATGAAGCGGGTCAACTTTCAGTTGCCGGCGGAGGATCACACCAAGCTGAAGATGTAC
GCGGTACGCCAAGGCAAGACCATTACCGAGCTGCTATCTGAATACATCGCGCAGCTACCAGAGTAAATGA
GCAAATGAATAAATGAGTAGATGAATTTTAGCGGCTAAAGGAGGCGGCATGGAAAATCAAGAACAACCAG
GCACCGACGCCGTGGAATGCCCCATGTGTGGAGGAACGGGCGGTTGGCCAGGCGTAAGCGGCTGGGTTGC
CTGCCGGCCCTGCAATGGCACTGGAACCCCCAAGCCCGAGGAATCGGCGTGAGCGGTCGCAAACCATCCG
GCCCGGTACAAATCGGCGCGGCGCTGGGTGATGACCTGGTGGAGAAGTTGAAGGCCGCGCAGGCCGCCCA
GCGGCAACGCATCGAGGCAGAAGCACGCCCCGGTGAATCGTGGCAAGCGGCCGCTGATCGAATCCGCAAA
GAATCCCGGCAACCGCCGGCAGCCGGTGCGCCGTCGATTAGGAAGCCGCCCAAGGGCGACGAGCAACCAG
ATTTTTTCGTTCCGATGCTCTATGACGTGGGCACCCGCGATAGTCGCAGCATCATGGACGTGGCCGTTTT
CCGTCTGTCGAAGCGTGACCGACGAGCTGGCGAGGTGATCCGCTACGAGCTTCCAGACGGGCACGTAGAG
GTTTCCGCAGGGCCGGCCGGCATGGCCAGTGTGTGGGATTACGACCTGGTACTGATGGCGGTTTCCCATC
TAACCGAATCCATGAACCGATACCGGGAAGGGAAGGGAGACAAGCCCGGCCGCGTGTTCCGTCCACACGT
TGCGGACGTACTCAAGTTCTGCCGGCGAGCCGATGGCGGAAAGCAGAAAGACGACCTGGTAGAAACCTGC
ATTCGGTTAAACACCACGCACGTTGCCATGCAGCGTACGAAGAAGGCCAAGAACGGCCGCCTGGTGACGG
TATCCGAGGGTGAAGCCTTGATTAGCCGCTACAAGATCGTAAAGAGCGAAACCGGGCGGCCGGAGTACAT
CGAGATCGAGCTAGCTGATTGGATGTACCGCGAGATCACAGAAGGCAAGAACCCGGACGTGCTGACGGTT
CACCCCGATTACTTTTTGATCGATCCCGGCATCGGCCGTTTTCTCTACCGCCTGGCACGCCGCGCCGCAG
GCAAGGCAGAAGCCAGATGGTTGTTCAAGACGATCTACGAACGCAGTGGCAGCGCCGGAGAGTTCAAGAA
GTTCTGTTTCACCGTGCGCAAGCTGATCGGGTCAAATGACCTGCCGGAGTACGATTTGAAGGAGGAGGCG
GGGCAGGCTGGCCCGATCCTAGTCATGCGCTACCGCAACCTGATCGAGGGCGAAGCATCCGCCGGTTCCT
AATGTACGGAGCAGATGCTAGGGCAAATTGCCCTAGCAGGGGAAAAAGGTCGAAAAGGCCTCTTTCCTGT
GGATAGCACGTACATTGGGAACCCAAAGCCGTACATTGGGAACCGGAACCCGTACATTGGGAACCCAAAG
CCGTACATTGGGAACCGGTCACACATGTAAGTGACTGATATAAAAGAGAAAAAAGGCGATTTTTCCGCCT
AAAACTCTTTAAAACTTATTAAAACTCTTAAAACCCGCCTGGCCTGTGCATAACTGTCTGGCCAGCGCAC
AGCCGAAGAGCTGCAAAAAGCGCCTACCCTTCGGTCGCTGCGCTCCCTACGCCCCGCCGCTTCGCGTCGG
CCTATCGCGGCCGCTGGCCGCTCAAAAATGGCTGGCCTACGGCCAGGCAATCTACCAGGGCGCGGACAAG
CCGCGCCGTCGCCACTCGACCGCCGGCGCCCACATCAAGGCACCCTGCCTCGCGCGTTTCGGTGATGACG
GTGAAAACCTCTGACACATGCAGCTCCCGGAAACGGTCACAGCTTGTCTGTAAGCGGATGCCGGGAGCAG
ACAAGCCCGTCAGGGCGCGTCAGCGGGTGTTGGCGGGTGTCGGGGCGCAGCCATGACCCAGTCACGTAGC
GATAGCGGAGTGTATACTGGCTTAACTATGCGGCATCAGAGCAGATTGTACTGAGAGTGCACCATATGCG
GTGTGAAATACCGCACAGATGCGTAAGGAGAAAATACCGCATCAGGCGCTCTTCCGCTTCCTCGCTCACT
GACTCGCTGCGCTCGGTCGTTCGGCTGCGGCGAGCGGTATCAGCTCACTCAAAGGCGGTAATACGGTTAT
CCACAGAATCAGGGGATAACGCAGGAAAGAACATGTGAGCAAAAGGCCAGCAAAAGGCCAGGAACCGTAA
AAAGGCCGCGTTGCTGGCGTTTTTCCATAGGCTCCGCCCCCCTGACGAGCATCACAAAAATCGACGCTCA
AGTCAGAGGTGGCGAAACCCGACAGGACTATAAAGATACCAGGCGTTTCCCCCTGGAAGCTCCCTCGTGC
GCTCTCCTGTTCCGACCCTGCCGCTTACCGGATACCTGTCCGCCTTTCTCCCTTCGGGAAGCGTGGCGCT
TTCTCATAGCTCACGCTGTAGGTATCTCAGTTCGGTGTAGGTCGTTCGCTCCAAGCTGGGCTGTGTGCAC
GAACCCCCCGTTCAGCCCGACCGCTGCGCCTTATCCGGTAACTATCGTCTTGAGTCCAACCCGGTAAGAC
ACGACTTATCGCCACTGGCAGCAGCCACTGGTAACAGGATTAGCAGAGCGAGGTAT
Features (pLannotate 1.2.2; 22 found; start..end, strand, type, name):
    290..359     -  ncRNA          RNA-OUT: Accession: RF00240 - RNA-OUT
   1629..2423    -  CDS            KanR: aminoglycoside phosphotransferase; aphA-3; confers resistance to kanamycin
   2848..2872    +  misc_feature   LB T-DNA repeat: left border repeat from nopaline C58 T-DNA
   3250..3306    +  CDS            MP_BEYDV (fragment): Protein inferred from homology: Swiss-Prot protein existence level 3. Involved in the viral transport within, and between cells. From Bean yellow dwarf virus (BeYDV).
   3813..4154    +  promoter       CaMV 35S promoter: strong constitutive promoter from cauliflower mosaic virus
   4192..8295    +  CDS            cas9: CAS9_STRP1 - Also known as csn1 From Streptococcus pyogenes serotype M1.
   8339..8587    +  terminator     HSP terminator: efficient transcription terminator from the Arabidopsis thaliana heat shock protein 18.2 gene (Nagaya et al., 2010)
   9076..9151    +  misc_RNA       gRNA scaffold: guide RNA scaffold for the Streptococcus pyogenes CRISPR/Cas9 system
   9509..9584    +  misc_RNA       gRNA scaffold: guide RNA scaffold for the Streptococcus pyogenes CRISPR/Cas9 system
   9610..10947   +  CDS            GUS (fragment): β-glucuronidase; uidA (or gusA) from E. coli
  11067..11859   +  CDS            NeoR/KanR (fragment): aminoglycoside phosphotransferase from Tn5; aph(3')-II (or nptII); confers resistance to neomycin, kanamycin, and G418 (Geneticin®)
  11886..12138   +  terminator     NOS terminator: nopaline synthase terminator and poly(A) signal
  12587..13462   -  CDS            REPA_BEYDV: Experimental evidence at protein level: Swiss-Prot protein existence level 1. Implicated in enhancement of V-sense gene expression. Acts a an inhibitor of C-sense gene transcription. From Bean yellow dwarf virus (BeYDV).
  13757..13813   +  CDS            MP_BEYDV (fragment): Protein inferred from homology: Swiss-Prot protein existence level 3. Involved in the viral transport within, and between cells. From Bean yellow dwarf virus (BeYDV).
  13836..13860   +  misc_feature   RB T-DNA repeat: right border repeat from nopaline C58 T-DNA
  14200..14601   +  CDS            Y4CG_SINFN (fragment): Protein inferred from homology: Swiss-Prot protein existence level 3. From Sinorhizobium fredii (strain NBRC 101917 / NGR234).
  15161..15790   +  CDS            pVS1 StaA: stability protein from the Pseudomonas plasmid pVS1 (Heeb et al., 2000)
  16219..17292   +  CDS            pVS1 RepA: replication protein from the Pseudomonas plasmid pVS1 (Heeb et al., 2000)
  17358..17552   +  rep_origin     pVS1 oriV: origin of replication for the Pseudomonas plasmid pVS1 (Heeb et al., 2000)
  17755..17794   +  CDS            rop (fragment): Rop protein, which maintains plasmids at low copy number; rop
  17896..18036   +  misc_feature   bom: basis of mobility region from pBR322
  18222..204     -  rep_origin     ori (across the origin): high-copy-number ColE1/pMB1/pBR322/pUC origin of replication
