[The description below was written by a language model from this plasmid's Addgene catalogue record and pLannotate feature annotations shown in this document.]
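Description:
pJG367 is an 18.6 kb Agrobacterium binary T-DNA vector built on the pTRANS_201 backbone and designed for plant expression and CRISPR-mediated gene targeting in tobacco leaves. It is propagated in E. coli through a high-copy ColE1/pUC-type origin (with the pBR322 bom region) and in Agrobacterium through the pVS1 oriV, RepA and StaA replication and stability functions. Bacterial selection is by kanamycin, conferred by an aphA-3 aminoglycoside phosphotransferase gene located outside the T-DNA.

Between the nopaline-type left and right border repeats lies a bean yellow dwarf virus (BeYDV) geminiviral replicon. Two short movement-protein fragment annotations near each border probably mark the repeated viral intergenic sequences that flank the cargo, and a BeYDV Rep/RepA coding region is present on the reverse strand. After T-DNA delivery, Rep releases and amplifies the flanked segment as a circular replicon, which raises the copy number of both the nuclease components and the repair template.

The cargo begins with a CaMV 35S promoter driving a Streptococcus pyogenes Cas9 coding sequence, described in the record as the AtCas9 H840A nickase, which ends at the Arabidopsis HSP18.2 terminator. Two guide RNA scaffolds follow, carrying the gNt_R2 and gNt_F2 spacers. The promoter driving the guides is not annotated. Used together, the two guides direct paired nicks at the target. The donor comprises a partial GUS sequence, a partial nptII sequence and a NOS terminator, an arrangement consistent with repair of a defective GUS:nptII reporter locus, although the record does not describe the target. The plasmid belongs to a plant genome-engineering toolkit and serves to test double-nickase gene targeting.
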