Addgene plasmid #91185: pJG367
Purpose: BeYDV replicon T-DNA for gene targeting in tobacco leaves, H840A double nickase (nAtCas9_H840A+gNt_R2+gNt_F2+donor)
Depositing lab: Daniel Voytas. Depositing organization: University of Minnesota. Publication: A multi-purpose toolkit to enable advanced genome engineering in plants. Cermak T, Curtin SJ, Gil-Humanes J, Cegan R, Kono TJY, Konecna E, Belanto JJ, Starker CG, Mathre JW, Greenstein RL, Voytas DF. Plant Cell. 2017 May 18. pii: tpc.00922.2016. doi: 10.1105/tpc.16.00922. PubMed 28522548.
Backbone
  Vector backbone: pTRANS_201
  Vector type: Plant Expression, CRISPR
Growth in bacteria
  Bacterial resistance: Kanamycin, 50 μg/mL
  Growth temperature: 37°C
  Growth strain: DH5alpha
  Copy number: High Copy
Gene/Insert
  Gene/Insert name: nAtCas9_H840A+gNt_R2+gNt_F2+donor
  gRNA/shRNA sequence: gNt_R2: GCGTCCCGGGTCGCTACCTT, gNt_F2: GACGCCCACGCATTAAAGCG
  Cloning method: Restriction Enzyme; 5′ cloning site unknown (unknown if destroyed); 3′ cloning site unknown (unknown if destroyed)
  Sequencing primers: 5′ unknown
Terms and licenses: Academic/Nonprofit Terms; Industry Terms: Not Available to Industry
How to cite: pJG367 was a gift from Daniel Voytas (Addgene plasmid # 91185 ; http://n2t.net/addgene:91185 ; RRID:Addgene_91185)
